Addgene plasmid #232130: JDW 1059 (pME_V5_GATA4_P2A_H2A_mCherry)
Purpose: A middle entry gateway clone containing V5 tagged human GATA4 and an H2A tagged mCherry, separated by a P2A peptide cleavage sequence.
Depositing lab: Joshua Wythe. Depositing organization: University of Virginia. Publication: Defining the Transcriptional and Epigenetic Basis of Organotypic Endothelial Diversity in the Developing and Adult Mouse. Cantu Gutierrez ME, Hill MC, Largoza G, Martin JF, Wythe JD. bioRxiv 2021.11.15.468651 10.1101/2021.11.15.468651.
Backbone
  Vector backbone: pDONR 221
  Vector type: Gateway cloning
Growth in bacteria
  Bacterial resistance: Kanamycin, 50 μg/mL
  Growth temperature: 37°C
  Growth strain: NEB Stable
  Copy number: High Copy
Gene/Insert
  Gene/Insert name: GATA4
  Species: H. sapiens (human)
  Entrez Gene: GATA4 (a.k.a. ASD2, TACHD, TOF, VSD1)
  Tag / fusion protein: V5 (N terminal on insert)
  Cloning method: Restriction Enzyme; 5′ cloning site unknown (unknown if destroyed)
Terms and licenses: Academic/Nonprofit Terms; Industry Terms: Not Available to Industry
How to cite: JDW 1059 (pME_V5_GATA4_P2A_H2A_mCherry) was a gift from Joshua Wythe (Addgene plasmid # 232130 ; http://n2t.net/addgene:232130 ; RRID:Addgene_232130)
