[The description below was written by a language model from this plasmid's Addgene catalogue record and pLannotate feature annotations shown in this document.]
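Description:
JDW 1059 (pME_V5_GATA4_P2A_H2A_mCherry) is a Gateway middle entry clone built on the pDONR 221 backbone. It is propagated in E. coli as a high-copy plasmid through a ColE1/pUC-type origin and is selected with kanamycin via the KanR aminoglycoside phosphotransferase gene. As is typical of pDONR-derived entry vectors, rrnB T1 and T2 transcription terminators lie upstream of the cloning region to insulate the insert from read-through transcription. A T7 promoter sits just outside attL2, and short lacI and lacZα fragments are annotated as backbone remnants.

The payload lies between the attL1 and attL2 recombination sites and is a single open reading frame. It encodes human GATA4, a zinc-finger transcriptional activator important in cardiac development, carrying an N-terminal V5 epitope tag. This is followed by a P2A self-cleaving peptide and then a histone H2A–mCherry fusion. The feature table annotates GATA4, the H2A variant (best matched to an H2A.Z-type histone) and mCherry. It does not separately call the V5 tag or P2A, which presumably occupy the short unannotated stretches before and after GATA4. Ribosomal skipping at P2A should yield V5-GATA4 and a chromatin-bound, nuclear-localised red reporter as separate proteins, so expressing cells can be identified by red nuclei while GATA4 is detected through V5.

The entry clone carries no eukaryotic promoter or polyadenylation signal of its own. It is intended for LR Clonase recombination, typically in a multisite assembly with 5′ promoter and 3′ entry clones, into a destination vector that supplies these elements. The record does not specify the destination vector or host organism, though the associated work concerns transcriptional control of endothelial diversity.
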