Features (pLannotate 1.2.2; 12 found; start..end, strand, type, name):
    121..213     +  CDS            lacI (fragment): lac repressor; lacI; The lac repressor binds to the lac operator to inhibit transcription in E. coli. This inhibition can be relieved by adding lactose or isopropyl-β-D-thiogalactopyranoside (IPTG).
    268..295     -  terminator     rrnB T2 terminator: transcription terminator T2 from the E. coli rrnB gene
    427..470     +  terminator     rrnB T1 terminator: Escherichia coli rrnB; transcription terminator T1 from the E. coli rrnB gene
    517..553     -  CDS            lacZα (fragment): LacZα fragment of β-galactosidase; lacZ fragment
    569..668     +  protein_bind   attL1: mutant version of attL; recombination site for the Gateway® LR reaction LR Clonase™
    741..2066    +  CDS            GATA4: GATA4_HUMAN - Experimental evidence at protein level: Swiss-Prot protein existence level 1. Transcriptional activator that binds to the consensus sequence 5'-AGATAG-3' and plays a key role in cardiac development and function (PubMed:24000169, PubMed:27984724). In cooperation with TBX5, it binds to cardiac super-enhancers and promotes cardiomyocyte gene expression, while it downregulates endocardial and endothelial gene expression (PubMed:27984724). Involved in bone morphogenetic protein (BMP)-mediated induction of cardiac-specific gene expression. Binds to BMP response element (BMPRE) DNA sequ
   2142..2525    +  CDS            H2AZ2: H2AV_CHICK - Also known as H2AF. Experimental evidence at protein level: Swiss-Prot protein existence level 1. Variant histone H2A which replaces conventional H2A in a subset of nucleosomes. Nucleosomes wrap and compact DNA into chromatin, limiting DNA accessibility to the cellular machineries which require DNA as a template. Histones thereby play a central role in transcription regulation, DNA repair, DNA replication and chromosomal stability. DNA accessibility is regulated via a complex set of post- translational modifications of histones, also called histone code, and nucleosome remodeling.
   2532..3239    +  CDS            mCherry: mCherry is a basic (constitutively fluorescent) red fluorescent protein published in 2004, derived from Discosoma sp.. It is reported to be a very rapidly-maturing monomer with low acid sensitivity.
   3261..3359    -  protein_bind   attL2: mutant version of attL; recombination site for the Gateway® LR reaction LR Clonase™
   3377..3395    -  promoter       T7 promoter: promoter for bacteriophage T7 RNA polymerase
   3529..4338    +  CDS            KanR: aminoglycoside phosphotransferase; aph(3')-Ia; confers resistance to kanamycin in bacteria or G418 (Geneticin®) in eukaryotes
   4485..5073    +  rep_origin     ori: high-copy-number ColE1/pMB1/pBR322/pUC origin of replication
>Addgene plasmid #232130 | JDW 1059 (pME_V5_GATA4_P2A_H2A_mCherry) | addgene full sequence | sequence record 462698 | Addgene NGS Result
CTTTCCTGCGTTATCCCCTGATTCTGTGGATAACCGTATTACCGCCTTTGAGTGAGCTGATACCGCTCGC
CGCAGCCGAACGACCGAGCGCAGCGAGTCAGTGAGCGAGGAAGCGGAAGAGCGCCCAATACGCAAACCGC
CTCTCCCCGCGCGTTGGCCGATTCATTAATGCAGCTGGCACGACAGGTTTCCCGACTGGAAAGCGGGCAG
TGAGCGCAACGCAATTAATACGCGTACCGCTAGCCAGGAAGAGTTTGTAGAAACGCAAAAAGGCCATCCG
TCAGGATGGCCTTCTGCTTAGTTTGATGCCTGGCAGTTTATGGCGGGCGTCCTGCCCGCCACCCTCCGGG
CCGTTGCTTCACAACGTTCAAATCCGCTCCCGGCGGATTTGTCCTACTCAGGAGAGCGTTCACCGACAAA
CAACAGATAAAACGAAAGGCCCAGTCTTCCGACTGAGCCTTTCGTTTTATTTGATGCCTGGCAGTTCCCT
ACTCTCGCGTTAACGCTAGCATGGATGTTTTCCCAGTCACGACGTTGTAAAACGACGGCCAGTCTTAAGC
TCGGGCCCCAAATAATGATTTTATTTTGACTGATAGTGACCTGTTCGTTGCAACAAATTGATGAGCAATG
CTTTTTTATAATGCCAACTTTGTACAAAAAAGCAGGCTGGATCCGCCACCATGGGTAAACCAATCCCAAA
TCCCTTGCTGGGCCTTGACTCAACAGGTGGTGCTGGTGGTATGTACCAATCCCTCGCGATGGCAGCTAAT
CATGGACCACCACCTGGAGCGTATGAAGCCGGCGGACCTGGTGCATTTATGCATGGTGCCGGAGCTGCTA
GTTCCCCTGTTTATGTACCAACTCCACGCGTACCATCAAGCGTTCTTGGGCTTTCTTATTTGCAAGGTGG
CGGGGCCGGGAGTGCAAGCGGTGGAGCTAGTGGCGGATCATCTGGCGGCGCTGCTAGCGGGGCTGGTCCT
GGAACACAACAAGGGTCCCCAGGCTGGAGTCAAGCTGGGGCTGATGGTGCAGCCTATACGCCACCACCAG
TCTCCCCTCGGTTTAGCTTTCCCGGTACTACTGGTAGCCTCGCCGCAGCTGCTGCTGCCGCGGCTGCTAG
AGAGGCCGCCGCATATTCATCAGGTGGTGGGGCCGCCGGGGCTGGTCTCGCTGGGCGTGAACAATATGGA
AGAGCGGGGTTTGCAGGGTCTTATAGTTCACCTTATCCCGCCTATATGGCAGATGTCGGAGCCTCATGGG
CTGCCGCTGCAGCAGCTAGCGCTGGTCCATTTGATTCTCCCGTGTTGCATTCCCTGCCAGGGAGAGCGAA
TCCCGCAGCGAGGCATCCAAACCTGGACATGTTCGATGATTTTAGCGAGGGGCGCGAATGCGTGAATTGC
GGAGCGATGTCAACTCCCTTGTGGCGTCGCGACGGCACAGGACATTACTTGTGTAATGCTTGTGGACTGT
ATCATAAAATGAATGGAATAAATCGTCCACTGATAAAACCCCAACGTCGCTTGTCAGCGAGTCGGCGGGT
AGGTCTGAGTTGCGCAAATTGTCAAACAACTACAACAACCTTGTGGAGAAGAAACGCCGAAGGGGAACCA
GTCTGTAACGCTTGTGGACTGTATATGAAACTGCATGGAGTTCCTCGGCCGCTGGCCATGCGTAAGGAAG
GCATTCAGACTCGCAAGAGGAAACCGAAGAATCTCAACAAGAGCAAAACTCCTGCCGCACCGTCCGGGTC
CGAAAGTCTGCCACCGGCATCAGGAGCATCAAGTAATTCATCAAATGCTACGACATCTTCTTCTGAAGAA
ATGCGACCTATAAAGACTGAACCGGGACTTAGTTCCCATTATGGACATTCTTCATCTGTAAGCCAAACCT
TTAGTGTGAGCGCCATGAGTGGTCACGGACCTAGCATACATCCAGTTCTTTCCGCACTCAAACTGAGTCC
CCAGGGATACGCCTCACCGGTGAGTCAAAGTCCCCAAACTAGTTCAAAACAAGATAGTTGGAATAGTCTT
GTGCTCGCAGATTCTCATGGTGACATAATCACTGCGGGTGGTACCGGAGCCACTAACTTCTCCCTGTTGA
AACAAGCAGGGGATGTCGAAGAGAATCCCGGGCCACCTAGGATGGCAGGTGGAAAAGCAGGTAAAGACAG
TGGAAAAGCCAAGACGAAAGCCGTCTCCAGATCTCAGAGAGCTGGTCTGCAGTTCCCTGTAGGTCGTATC
CACAGGCACCTGAAGACACGAACCACCAGCCATGGCCGTGTCGGAGCTACAGCTGCGGTTTACAGTGCTG
CTATCCTGGAGTATCTCACCGCTGAGGTGCTGGAGTTGGCTGGAAACGCTTCTAAGGATCTGAAGGTGAA
GCGAATCACTCCCAGACATTTACAGCTGGCCATCCGCGGAGACGAGGAGCTGGACTCGCTTATCAAGGCC
ACCATTGCTGGAGGAGGAGTCATTCCTCACATCCACAAGTCTCTGATTGGTAAGAAGGGCCAGCAGAAAA
CCGCAGGGGGGATGGTGAGCAAGGGCGAGGAGGACAACATGGCCATCATCAAGGAGTTCATGCGCTTCAA
GGTGCACATGGAGGGCTCCGTGAACGGCCACGAGTTCGAGATCGAGGGCGAGGGCGAGGGCCGCCCCTAC
GAGGGCACCCAGACCGCCAAGCTGAAGGTGACCAAGGGCGGCCCCCTGCCCTTCGCCTGGGACATCCTGT
CCCCTCAGTTCATGTACGGCTCCAAGGCCTACGTGAAGCACCCCGCCGACATCCCCGACTACTTGAAGCT
GTCCTTCCCCGAGGGCTTCAAGTGGGAGCGCGTGATGAACTTCGAGGACGGCGGCGTGGTGACCGTGACC
CAGGACTCCTCCCTGCAGGACGGCGAGTTCATCTACAAGGTGAAGCTGCGCGGCACCAACTTCCCCTCCG
ACGGCCCCGTAATGCAGAAGAAGACCATGGGCTGGGAGGCCTCCTCCGAGCGGATGTACCCCGAGGACGG
CGCCCTGAAGGGCGAGATCAAGCAGAGGCTGAAGCTGAAGGACGGCGGCCACTACGACGCCGAGGTCAAG
ACCACCTACAAGGCCAAGAAGCCCGTGCAGCTGCCCGGCGCCTACAACGTCAACATCAAGCTGGACATCA
CCTCCCACAACGAGGACTACACCATCGTGGAACAGTACGAGCGCGCCGAGGGCCGCCACTCCACCGGCGG
CATGGACGAGCTGTACAAGTAATGATAGCTCGAGAGATCTCCCAGCTTTCTTGTACAAAGTTGGCATTAT
AAGAAAGCATTGCTTATCAATTTGTTGCAACGAACAGGTCACTATCAGTCAAAATAAAATCATTATTTGC
CATCCAGCTGATATCCCCTATAGTGAGTCGTATTACATGGTCATAGCTGTTTCCTGGCAGCTCTGGCCCG
TGTCTCAAAATCTCTGATGTTACATTGCACAAGATAAAAATATATCATCATGAACAATAAAACTGTCTGC
TTACATAAACAGTAATACAAGGGGTGTTATGAGCCATATTCAACGGGAAACGTCGAGGCCGCGATTAAAT
TCCAACATGGATGCTGATTTATATGGGTATAAATGGGCTCGCGATAATGTCGGGCAATCAGGTGCGACAA
TCTATCGCTTGTATGGGAAGCCCGATGCGCCAGAGTTGTTTCTGAAACATGGCAAAGGTAGCGTTGCCAA
TGATGTTACAGATGAGATGGTCAGACTAAACTGGCTGACGGAATTTATGCCTCTTCCGACCATCAAGCAT
TTTATCCGTACTCCTGATGATGCATGGTTACTCACCACTGCGATCCCCGGAAAAACAGCATTCCAGGTAT
TAGAAGAATATCCTGATTCAGGTGAAAATATTGTTGATGCGCTGGCAGTGTTCCTGCGCCGGTTGCATTC
GATTCCTGTTTGTAATTGTCCTTTTAACAGCGATCGCGTATTTCGTCTCGCTCAGGCGCAATCACGAATG
AATAACGGTTTGGTTGATGCGAGTGATTTTGATGACGAGCGTAATGGCTGGCCTGTTGAACAAGTCTGGA
AAGAAATGCATAAACTTTTGCCATTCTCACCGGATTCAGTCGTCACTCATGGTGATTTCTCACTTGATAA
CCTTATTTTTGACGAGGGGAAATTAATAGGTTGTATTGATGTTGGACGAGTCGGAATCGCAGACCGATAC
CAGGATCTTGCCATCCTATGGAACTGCCTCGGTGAGTTTTCTCCTTCATTACAGAAACGGCTTTTTCAAA
AATATGGTATTGATAATCCTGATATGAATAAATTGCAGTTTCATTTGATGCTCGATGAGTTTTTCTAATC
AGAATTGGTTAATTGGTTGTAACACTGGCAGAGCATTACGCTGACTTGACGGGACGGCGCAAGCTCATGA
CCAAAATCCCTTAACGTGAGTTACGCGTCGTTCCACTGAGCGTCAGACCCCGTAGAAAAGATCAAAGGAT
CTTCTTGAGATCCTTTTTTTCTGCGCGTAATCTGCTGCTTGCAAACAAAAAAACCACCGCTACCAGCGGT
GGTTTGTTTGCCGGATCAAGAGCTACCAACTCTTTTTCCGAAGGTAACTGGCTTCAGCAGAGCGCAGATA
CCAAATACTGTTCTTCTAGTGTAGCCGTAGTTAGGCCACCACTTCAAGAACTCTGTAGCACCGCCTACAT
ACCTCGCTCTGCTAATCCTGTTACCAGTGGCTGCTGCCAGTGGCGATAAGTCGTGTCTTACCGGGTTGGA
CTCAAGACGATAGTTACCGGATAAGGCGCAGCGGTCGGGCTGAACGGGGGGTTCGTGCACACAGCCCAGC
TTGGAGCGAACGACCTACACCGAACTGAGATACCTACAGCGTGAGCTATGAGAAAGCGCCACGCTTCCCG
AAGGGAGAAAGGCGGACAGGTATCCGGTAAGCGGCAGGGTCGGAACAGGAGAGCGCACGAGGGAGCTTCC
AGGGGGAAACGCCTGGTATCTTTATAGTCCTGTCGGGTTTCGCCACCTCTGACTTGAGCGTCGATTTTTG
TGATGCTCGTCAGGGGGGCGGAGCCTATGGAAAAACGCCAGCAACGCGGCCTTTTTACGGTTCCTGGCCT
TTTGCTGGCCTTTTGCTCACATGTT
